>Addgene plasmid #195279 | pCMV-T7-ABEmax-SpRY | addgene full sequence | sequence record 394869 | Addgene NGS Result
AAACTGCCCACTTGGCAGTACATCAAGTGTATCATATGCCAAGTACGCCCCCTATTGACGTCAATGACGG
TAAATGGCCCGCCTGGCATTATGCCCAGTACATGACCTTATGGGACTTTCCTACTTGGCAGTACATCTAC
GTATTAGTCATCGCTATTACCATGGTGATGCGGTTTTGGCAGTACATCAATGGGCGTGGATAGCGGTTTG
ACTCACGGGGATTTCCAAGTCTCCACCCCATTGACGTCAATGGGAGTTTGTTTTGGCACCAAAATCAACG
GGACTTTCCAAAATGTCGTAACAACTCCGCCCCATTGACGCAAATGGGCGGTAGGCGTGTACGGTGGGAG
GTCTATATAAGCAGAGCTGGTTTAGTGAACCGTCAGATCCGCTAGAGATCCGCGGCCGCTAATACGACTC
ACTATAGGGAGAGCCGCCACCATGAAACGGACAGCCGACGGAAGCGAGTTCGAGTCACCAAAGAAGAAGC
GGAAAGTCTCTGAAGTCGAGTTTAGCCACGAGTATTGGATGAGGCACGCACTGACCCTGGCAAAGCGAGC
ATGGGATGAAAGAGAAGTCCCCGTGGGCGCCGTGCTGGTGCACAACAATAGAGTGATCGGAGAGGGATGG
AACAGGCCAATCGGCCGCCACGACCCTACCGCACACGCAGAGATCATGGCACTGAGGCAGGGAGGCCTGG
TCATGCAGAATTACCGCCTGATCGATGCCACCCTGTATGTGACACTGGAGCCATGCGTGATGTGCGCAGG
AGCAATGATCCACAGCAGGATCGGAAGAGTGGTGTTCGGAGCACGGGACGCCAAGACCGGCGCAGCAGGC
TCCCTGATGGATGTGCTGCACCACCCCGGCATGAACCACCGGGTGGAGATCACAGAGGGAATCCTGGCAG
ACGAGTGCGCCGCCCTGCTGAGCGATTTCTTTAGAATGCGGAGACAGGAGATCAAGGCCCAGAAGAAGGC
ACAGAGCTCCACCGACTCTGGAGGATCTAGCGGAGGATCCTCTGGAAGCGAGACACCAGGCACAAGCGAG
TCCGCCACACCAGAGAGCTCCGGCGGCTCCTCCGGAGGATCCTCTGAGGTGGAGTTTTCCCACGAGTACT
GGATGAGACATGCCCTGACCCTGGCCAAGAGGGCACGCGATGAGAGGGAGGTGCCTGTGGGAGCCGTGCT
GGTGCTGAACAATAGAGTGATCGGCGAGGGCTGGAACAGAGCCATCGGCCTGCACGACCCAACAGCCCAT
GCCGAAATTATGGCCCTGAGACAGGGCGGCCTGGTCATGCAGAACTACAGACTGATTGACGCCACCCTGT
ACGTGACATTCGAGCCTTGCGTGATGTGCGCCGGCGCCATGATCCACTCTAGGATCGGCCGCGTGGTGTT
TGGCGTGAGGAACGCAAAAACCGGCGCCGCAGGCTCCCTGATGGACGTGCTGCACTACCCCGGCATGAAT
CACCGCGTCGAAATTACCGAGGGAATCCTGGCAGATGAATGTGCCGCCCTGCTGTGCTATTTCTTTCGGA
TGCCTAGACAGGTGTTCAATGCTCAGAAGAAGGCCCAGAGCTCCACCGACTCCGGAGGATCTAGCGGAGG
CTCCTCTGGCTCTGAGACACCTGGCACAAGCGAGAGCGCAACACCTGAAAGCAGCGGGGGCAGCAGCGGG
GGGTCAGACAAGAAGTACAGCATCGGCCTGGCCATCGGCACCAACTCTGTGGGCTGGGCCGTGATCACCG
ACGAGTACAAGGTGCCCAGCAAGAAATTCAAGGTGCTGGGCAACACCGACCGGCACAGCATCAAGAAGAA
CCTGATCGGAGCCCTGCTGTTCGACAGCGGCGAAACAGCCGAGAGAACCCGGCTGAAGAGAACCGCCAGA
AGAAGATACACCAGACGGAAGAACCGGATCTGCTATCTGCAAGAGATCTTCAGCAACGAGATGGCCAAGG
TGGACGACAGCTTCTTCCACAGACTGGAAGAGTCCTTCCTGGTGGAAGAGGATAAGAAGCACGAGCGGCA
CCCCATCTTCGGCAACATCGTGGACGAGGTGGCCTACCACGAGAAGTACCCCACCATCTACCACCTGAGA
AAGAAACTGGTGGACAGCACCGACAAGGCCGACCTGCGGCTGATCTATCTGGCCCTGGCCCACATGATCA
AGTTCCGGGGCCACTTCCTGATCGAGGGCGACCTGAACCCCGACAACAGCGACGTGGACAAGCTGTTCAT
CCAGCTGGTGCAGACCTACAACCAGCTGTTCGAGGAAAACCCCATCAACGCCAGCGGCGTGGACGCCAAG
GCCATCCTGTCTGCCAGACTGAGCAAGAGCAGACGGCTGGAAAATCTGATCGCCCAGCTGCCCGGCGAGA
AGAAGAATGGCCTGTTCGGAAACCTGATTGCCCTGAGCCTGGGCCTGACCCCCAACTTCAAGAGCAACTT
CGACCTGGCCGAGGATGCCAAACTGCAGCTGAGCAAGGACACCTACGACGACGACCTGGACAACCTGCTG
GCCCAGATCGGCGACCAGTACGCCGACCTGTTTCTGGCCGCCAAGAACCTGTCCGACGCCATCCTGCTGA
GCGACATCCTGAGAGTGAACACCGAGATCACCAAGGCCCCCCTGAGCGCCTCTATGATCAAGAGATACGA
CGAGCACCACCAGGACCTGACCCTGCTGAAAGCTCTCGTGCGGCAGCAGCTGCCTGAGAAGTACAAAGAG
ATTTTCTTCGACCAGAGCAAGAACGGCTACGCCGGCTACATTGACGGCGGAGCCAGCCAGGAAGAGTTCT
ACAAGTTCATCAAGCCCATCCTGGAAAAGATGGACGGCACCGAGGAACTGCTCGTGAAGCTGAACAGAGA
GGACCTGCTGCGGAAGCAGCGGACCTTCGACAACGGCAGCATCCCCCACCAGATCCACCTGGGAGAGCTG
CACGCCATTCTGCGGCGGCAGGAAGATTTTTACCCATTCCTGAAGGACAACCGGGAAAAGATCGAGAAGA
TCCTGACCTTCCGCATCCCCTACTACGTGGGCCCTCTGGCCAGGGGAAACAGCAGATTCGCCTGGATGAC
CAGAAAGAGCGAGGAAACCATCACCCCCTGGAACTTCGAGGAAGTGGTGGACAAGGGCGCTTCCGCCCAG
AGCTTCATCGAGCGGATGACCAACTTCGATAAGAACCTGCCCAACGAGAAGGTGCTGCCCAAGCACAGCC
TGCTGTACGAGTACTTCACCGTGTATAACGAGCTGACCAAAGTGAAATACGTGACCGAGGGAATGAGAAA
GCCCGCCTTCCTGAGCGGCGAGCAGAAAAAGGCCATCGTGGACCTGCTGTTCAAGACCAACCGGAAAGTG
ACCGTGAAGCAGCTGAAAGAGGACTACTTCAAGAAAATCGAGTGCTTCGACTCCGTGGAAATCTCCGGCG
TGGAAGATCGGTTCAACGCCTCCCTGGGCACATACCACGATCTGCTGAAAATTATCAAGGACAAGGACTT
CCTGGACAATGAGGAAAACGAGGACATTCTGGAAGATATCGTGCTGACCCTGACACTGTTTGAGGACAGA
GAGATGATCGAGGAACGGCTGAAAACCTATGCCCACCTGTTCGACGACAAAGTGATGAAGCAGCTGAAGC
GGCGGAGATACACCGGCTGGGGCAGGCTGAGCCGGAAGCTGATCAACGGCATCCGGGACAAGCAGTCCGG
CAAGACAATCCTGGATTTCCTGAAGTCCGACGGCTTCGCCAACAGAAACTTCATGCAGCTGATCCACGAC
GACAGCCTGACCTTTAAAGAGGACATCCAGAAAGCCCAGGTGTCCGGCCAGGGCGATAGCCTGCACGAGC
ACATTGCCAATCTGGCCGGCAGCCCCGCCATTAAGAAGGGCATCCTGCAGACAGTGAAGGTGGTGGACGA
GCTCGTGAAAGTGATGGGCCGGCACAAGCCCGAGAACATCGTGATCGAAATGGCCAGAGAGAACCAGACC
ACCCAGAAGGGACAGAAGAACAGCCGCGAGAGAATGAAGCGGATCGAAGAGGGCATCAAAGAGCTGGGCA
GCCAGATCCTGAAAGAACACCCCGTGGAAAACACCCAGCTGCAGAACGAGAAGCTGTACCTGTACTACCT
GCAGAATGGGCGGGATATGTACGTGGACCAGGAACTGGACATCAACCGGCTGTCCGACTACGATGTGGAC
CATATCGTGCCTCAGAGCTTTCTGAAGGACGACTCCATCGACAACAAGGTGCTGACCAGAAGCGACAAGA
ACCGGGGCAAGAGCGACAACGTGCCCTCCGAAGAGGTCGTGAAGAAGATGAAGAACTACTGGCGGCAGCT
GCTGAACGCCAAGCTGATTACCCAGAGAAAGTTCGACAATCTGACCAAGGCCGAGAGAGGCGGCCTGAGC
GAACTGGATAAGGCCGGCTTCATCAAGAGACAGCTGGTGGAAACCCGGCAGATCACAAAGCACGTGGCAC
AGATCCTGGACTCCCGGATGAACACTAAGTACGACGAGAATGACAAGCTGATCCGGGAAGTGAAAGTGAT
CACCCTGAAGTCCAAGCTGGTGTCCGATTTCCGGAAGGATTTCCAGTTTTACAAAGTGCGCGAGATCAAC
AACTACCACCACGCCCACGACGCCTACCTGAACGCCGTCGTGGGAACCGCCCTGATCAAAAAGTACCCTA
AGCTGGAAAGCGAGTTCGTGTACGGCGACTACAAGGTGTACGACGTGCGGAAGATGATCGCCAAGAGCGA
GCAGGAAATCGGCAAGGCTACCGCCAAGTACTTCTTCTACAGCAACATCATGAACTTTTTCAAGACCGAG
ATTACCCTGGCCAACGGCGAGATCCGGAAGCGGCCTCTGATCGAGACAAACGGCGAAACCGGGGAGATCG
TGTGGGATAAGGGCCGGGATTTTGCCACCGTGCGGAAAGTGCTGAGCATGCCCCAAGTGAATATCGTGAA
AAAGACCGAGGTGCAGACAGGCGGCTTCAGCAAAGAGTCTATCAGACCCAAGAGGAACAGCGATAAGCTG
ATCGCCAGAAAGAAGGACTGGGACCCTAAGAAGTACGGCGGCTTCCTGTGGCCCACCGTGGCCTATTCTG
TGCTGGTGGTGGCCAAAGTGGAAAAGGGCAAGTCCAAGAAACTGAAGAGTGTGAAAGAGCTGCTGGGGAT
CACCATCATGGAAAGAAGCAGCTTCGAGAAGAATCCCATCGACTTTCTGGAAGCCAAGGGCTACAAAGAA
GTGAAAAAGGACCTGATCATCAAGCTGCCTAAGTACTCCCTGTTCGAGCTGGAAAACGGCCGGAAGAGAA
TGCTGGCCTCTGCCAAGCAGCTGCAGAAGGGAAACGAACTGGCCCTGCCCTCCAAATATGTGAACTTCCT
GTACCTGGCCAGCCACTATGAGAAGCTGAAGGGCTCCCCCGAGGATAATGAGCAGAAACAGCTGTTTGTG
GAACAGCACAAGCACTACCTGGACGAGATCATCGAGCAGATCAGCGAGTTCTCCAAGAGAGTGATCCTGG
CCGACGCTAATCTGGACAAAGTGCTGTCCGCCTACAACAAGCACCGGGATAAGCCCATCAGAGAGCAGGC
CGAGAATATCATCCACCTGTTTACCCTGACCAGACTGGGAGCCCCTAGAGCCTTCAAGTACTTTGACACC
ACCATCGACCCCAAGCAGTACAGAAGCACCAAAGAGGTGCTGGACGCCACCCTGATCCACCAGAGCATCA
CCGGCCTGTACGAGACACGGATCGACCTGTCTCAGCTGGGAGGTGACTCTGGCGGCTCAAAAAGAACCGC
CGACGGCAGCGAATTCGAGCCCAAGAAGAAGAGGAAAGTCTAACCGGTCATCATCACCATCACCATTGAG
TTTAAACCCGCTGATCAGCCTCGACTGTGCCTTCTAGTTGCCAGCCATCTGTTGTTTGCCCCTCCCCCGT
GCCTTCCTTGACCCTGGAAGGTGCCACTCCCACTGTCCTTTCCTAATAAAATGAGGAAATTGCATCGCAT
TGTCTGAGTAGGTGTCATTCTATTCTGGGGGGTGGGGTGGGGCAGGACAGCAAGGGGGAGGATTGGGAAG
ACAATAGCAGGCATGCTGGGGATGCGGTGGGCTCTATGGCTTCTGAGGCGGAAAGAACCAGCTGGGGCTC
GATACCGTCGACCTCTAGCTAGAGCTTGGCGTAATCATGGTCATAGCTGTTTCCTGTGTGAAATTGTTAT
CCGCTCACAATTCCACACAACATACGAGCCGGAAGCATAAAGTGTAAAGCCTAGGGTGCCTAATGAGTGA
GCTAACTCACATTAATTGCGTTGCGCTCACTGCCCGCTTTCCAGTCGGGAAACCTGTCGTGCCAGCTGCA
TTAATGAATCGGCCAACGCGCGGGGAGAGGCGGTTTGCGTATTGGGCGCTCTTCCGCTTCCTCGCTCACT
GACTCGCTGCGCTCGGTCGTTCGGCTGCGGCGAGCGGTATCAGCTCACTCAAAGGCGGTAATACGGTTAT
CCACAGAATCAGGGGATAACGCAGGAAAGAACATGTGAGCAAAAGGCCAGCAAAAGGCCAGGAACCGTAA
AAAGGCCGCGTTGCTGGCGTTTTTCCATAGGCTCCGCCCCCCTGACGAGCATCACAAAAATCGACGCTCA
AGTCAGAGGTGGCGAAACCCGACAGGACTATAAAGATACCAGGCGTTTCCCCCTGGAAGCTCCCTCGTGC
GCTCTCCTGTTCCGACCCTGCCGCTTACCGGATACCTGTCCGCCTTTCTCCCTTCGGGAAGCGTGGCGCT
TTCTCATAGCTCACGCTGTAGGTATCTCAGTTCGGTGTAGGTCGTTCGCTCCAAGCTGGGCTGTGTGCAC
GAACCCCCCGTTCAGCCCGACCGCTGCGCCTTATCCGGTAACTATCGTCTTGAGTCCAACCCGGTAAGAC
ACGACTTATCGCCACTGGCAGCAGCCACTGGTAACAGGATTAGCAGAGCGAGGTATGTAGGCGGTGCTAC
AGAGTTCTTGAAGTGGTGGCCTAACTACGGCTACACTAGAAGAACAGTATTTGGTATCTGCGCTCTGCTG
AAGCCAGTTACCTTCGGAAAAAGAGTTGGTAGCTCTTGATCCGGCAAACAAACCACCGCTGGTAGCGGTG
GTTTTTTTGTTTGCAAGCAGCAGATTACGCGCAGAAAAAAAGGATCTCAAGAAGATCCTTTGATCTTTTC
TACGGGGTCTGACACTCAGTGGAACGAAAACTCACGTTAAGGGATTTTGGTCATGAGATTATCAAAAAGG
ATCTTCACCTAGATCCTTTTAAATTAAAAATGAAGTTTTAAATCAATCTAAAGTATATATGAGTAAACTT
GGTCTGACAGTTACCAATGCTTAATCAGTGAGGCACCTATCTCAGCGATCTGTCTATTTCGTTCATCCAT
AGTTGCCTGACTCCCCGTCGTGTAGATAACTACGATACGGGAGGGCTTACCATCTGGCCCCAGTGCTGCA
ATGATACCGCGAGACCCACGCTCACCGGCTCCAGATTTATCAGCAATAAACCAGCCAGCCGGAAGGGCCG
AGCGCAGAAGTGGTCCTGCAACTTTATCCGCCTCCATCCAGTCTATTAATTGTTGCCGGGAAGCTAGAGT
AAGTAGTTCGCCAGTTAATAGTTTGCGCAACGTTGTTGCCATTGCTACAGGCATCGTGGTGTCACGCTCG
TCGTTTGGTATGGCTTCATTCAGCTCCGGTTCCCAACGATCAAGGCGAGTTACATGATCCCCCATGTTGT
GCAAAAAAGCGGTTAGCTCCTTCGGTCCTCCGATCGTTGTCAGAAGTAAGTTGGCCGCAGTGTTATCACT
CATGGTTATGGCAGCACTGCATAATTCTCTTACTGTCATGCCATCCGTAAGATGCTTTTCTGTGACTGGT
GAGTACTCAACCAAGTCATTCTGAGAATAGTGTATGCGGCGACCGAGTTGCTCTTGCCCGGCGTCAATAC
GGGATAATACCGCGCCACATAGCAGAACTTTAAAAGTGCTCATCATTGGAAAACGTTCTTCGGGGCGAAA
ACTCTCAAGGATCTTACCGCTGTTGAGATCCAGTTCGATGTAACCCACTCGTGCACCCAACTGATCTTCA
GCATCTTTTACTTTCACCAGCGTTTCTGGGTGAGCAAAAACAGGAAGGCAAAATGCCGCAAAAAAGGGAA
TAAGGGCGACACGGAAATGTTGAATACTCATACTCTTCCTTTTTCAATATTATTGAAGCATTTATCAGGG
TTATTGTCTCATGAGCGGATACATATTTGAATGTATTTAGAAAAATAAACAAATAGGGGTTCCGCGCACA
TTTCCCCGAAAAGTGCCACCTGACGTCGACGGATCGGGAGATCGATCTCCCGATCCCCTAGGGTCGACTC
TCAGTACAATCTGCTCTGATGCCGCATAGTTAAGCCAGTATCTGCTCCCTGCTTGTGTGTTGGAGGTCGC
TGAGTAGTGCGCGAGCAAAATTTAAGCTACAACAAGGCAAGGCTTGACCGACAATTGCATGAAGAATCTG
CTTAGGGTTAGGCGTTTTGCGCTGCTTCGCGATGTACGGGCCAGATATACGCGTTGACATTGATTATTGA
CTAGTTATTAATAGTAATCAATTACGGGGTCATTAGTTCATAGCCCATATATGGAGTTCCGCGTTACATA
ACTTACGGTAAATGGCCCGCCTGGCTGACCGCCCAACGACCCCCGCCCATTGACGTCAATAATGACGTAT
GTTCCCATAGTAACGCCAATAGGGACTTTCCATTGACGTCAATGGGTGGAGTATTTACGGT
Features (pLannotate 1.2.2; 17 found; start..end, strand, type, name):
    165..368     +  promoter       CMV promoter: human cytomegalovirus (CMV) immediate early promoter
    410..428     +  promoter       T7 promoter: promoter for bacteriophage T7 RNA polymerase
    499..975     +  CDS            tadA: TADA_ECOLI - Also known as yfhC. Experimental evidence at protein level: Swiss-Prot protein existence level 1. Catalyzes the deamination of adenosine to inosine at the wobble position 34 of tRNA(Arg2). Essential for cell viability. From Escherichia coli (strain K12).
   1096..1587    +  CDS            tadA: TADA_ECOLI - Also known as yfhC. Experimental evidence at protein level: Swiss-Prot protein existence level 1. Catalyzes the deamination of adenosine to inosine at the wobble position 34 of tRNA(Arg2). Essential for cell viability. From Escherichia coli (strain K12).
   1687..5788    +  CDS            dCas9 (fragment): catalytically dead mutant of the Cas9 endonuclease from the Streptococcus pyogenes Type II CRISPR/Cas system RNA-guided DNA-binding protein that lacks endonuclease activity due to the D10A mutation in the RuvC catalytic domain and the N863A mutation in the HNH catalytic domain
   5905..6129    +  polyA_signal   bGH poly(A) signal: bovine growth hormone polyadenylation signal
   6133..6154    +  promoter       SV40 promoter (fragment): SV40 enhancer and early promoter
   6159..6175    +  misc_feature   MCS (fragment): pBluescript multiple cloning site
   6224..6240    -  protein_bind   lac operator: The lac repressor binds to the lac operator to inhibit transcription in E. coli. This inhibition can be relieved by adding lactose or isopropyl-β-D-thiogalactopyranoside (IPTG). lac repressor encoded by lacI
   6248..6278    -  promoter       lac promoter: promoter for the E. coli lac operon
   6293..6314    -  protein_bind   CAP binding site: CAP binding activates transcription in the presence of cAMP. E. coli catabolite activator protein
   6327..6419    -  CDS            lacI (fragment): lac repressor; lacI; The lac repressor binds to the lac operator to inhibit transcription in E. coli. This inhibition can be relieved by adding lactose or isopropyl-β-D-thiogalactopyranoside (IPTG).
   6602..7190    -  rep_origin     ori: high-copy-number ColE1/pMB1/pBR322/pUC origin of replication
   7361..8221    -  CDS            AmpR: β-lactamase; bla; confers resistance to ampicillin, carbenicillin, and related antibiotics
   8222..8326    -  promoter       AmpR promoter: bla
   8397..8441    -  misc_feature   bom (fragment): basis of mobility region from pBR322
   8596..164     +  enhancer       CMV enhancer (across the origin): human cytomegalovirus immediate early enhancer
