[The description below was written by a language model from this plasmid's Addgene catalogue record and pLannotate feature annotations shown in this document.]
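Description:
pCMV-T7-ABEmax-SpRY is an 8.8 kb mammalian expression plasmid built on a pCMV backbone and encoding an adenine base editor. It is maintained in E. coli through a high-copy ColE1/pUC-type origin and selected with ampicillin via the AmpR β-lactamase gene. Leftover backbone elements in the annotation (lac promoter/operator, CAP site, small lacI, SV40 promoter, MCS and bom fragments) appear to be cloning-vector remnants with no stated role in the payload.

The roughly 5.4 kb synthetic, human codon-optimized insert sits downstream of the CMV enhancer and promoter, followed immediately by a bacteriophage T7 promoter, and is terminated by the bGH polyadenylation signal. The open reading frame carries two tandem copies of sequence matching E. coli tadA, the tRNA adenosine deaminase from which the ABEmax(7.10) deaminase domains are derived, fused to a Streptococcus pyogenes Cas9 moiety. The annotation tool labels this as a dCas9 fragment, but that is a similarity-based call. The catalogue entry identifies it as the SpCas9 variant SpRY, and the record does not spell out its catalytic status or its specific mutations. In such a fusion, the guide RNA-directed Cas9 domain positions the deaminase on target DNA to convert adenine to inosine, yielding A-to-G changes without a double-strand break. No guide RNA cassette is annotated, so the guide must be provided separately.

The plasmid is a derivative of a parental ABEmax(7.10)-SpRY-P2A-EGFP construct with the EGFP reporter removed. Its stated purpose is in vitro transcription of the base editor mRNA from the T7 promoter, while the CMV promoter should also allow direct expression after transfection into mammalian cells.
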