Addgene plasmid #195279: pCMV-T7-ABEmax-SpRY
Purpose: Allows for in vitro transcription of original pCMV-T7-ABEmax(7.10)-SpRY-P2A-EGFP (RTW5025) without EGFP
Depositing lab: Carsten Lederer & Petros Patsali. Depositing organization: Cyprus Institute of Neurology and Genetics (CING).
Backbone
  Vector backbone: pCMV
  Backbone manufacturer: David Liu (Addgene plasmid # 112093)
  Backbone size w/o insert (bp): 3393
  Total vector size (bp): 8811
  Vector type: Mammalian Expression
Growth in bacteria
  Bacterial resistance: Ampicillin, 100 μg/mL
  Growth temperature: 37°C
  Growth strain: DH5alpha
  Copy number: High Copy
Gene/Insert
  Gene/Insert name: human codon optimized ABEmax(7.10) SpCas9 variant named SpRY without EGFP
  Species: Synthetic
  Insert size (bp): 5418
  Promoter: CMV
  Cloning method: Restriction Enzyme; 5′ cloning site NotI (unknown if destroyed); 3′ cloning site EcoRI (not destroyed)
  Sequencing primers: 5′ T7 Forward; 3′ M13 Rev
Resource information
  A portion of this plasmid was derived from a plasmid made by: Constructed in the Molecular Genetics Thalassemia Department by Basma Naiisseh using the following plasmids from Addgene: # 140002 and 140003, as well as # 112093.
Terms and licenses: Academic/Nonprofit Terms; Industry Terms: Not Available to Industry
How to cite: pCMV-T7-ABEmax-SpRY was a gift from Carsten Lederer & Petros Patsali (Addgene plasmid # 195279 ; http://n2t.net/addgene:195279 ; RRID:Addgene_195279)
